Addgene plasmid #243894: pUPD3_RDTAGTRM_Stuffer17
Purpose: GoldenBraid2.0 Transcriptionally-inert stuffer part.
Depositing lab: Christophe Herman. Depositing organization: Baylor College of Medicine. Publication: GoldenBraid2.0 E. coli: a comprehensive and characterized toolkit for enterics. Cooke MB, Welch KT, Ramirez LD, Wen AX, Marciano DC, Herman C. Synth Biol (Oxf). 2025 Aug 14;10(1):ysaf015. doi: 10.1093/synbio/ysaf015. eCollection 2025. PubMed 40927394.
Backbone
  Vector backbone: pUPD3
  Vector type: Bacterial Expression
Growth in bacteria
  Bacterial resistance: Chloramphenicol, 25 μg/mL
  Growth temperature: 37°C
  Growth strain: DH5alpha
  Copy number: High Copy
Gene/Insert
  Gene/Insert name: Stuffer17
  Species: Synthetic
  Insert size (bp): 20
  Cloning method: Golden Gate
Terms and licenses: Academic/Nonprofit Terms; Industry Terms: Not Available to Industry
How to cite: pUPD3_RDTAGTRM_Stuffer17 was a gift from Christophe Herman (Addgene plasmid # 243894 ; http://n2t.net/addgene:243894 ; RRID:Addgene_243894)
