[The description below was written by a language model from this plasmid's Addgene catalogue record and pLannotate feature annotations shown in this document.]
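Description:
pUPD3_RDTAGTRM_Stuffer17 is a small (about 2.4 kb) level-0 part plasmid from a GoldenBraid2.0 toolkit adapted for E. coli and other enteric bacteria. It is built on the pUPD3 universal part domestication backbone, catalogued as a bacterial expression vector, and is maintained in standard cloning strains at high copy through a ColE1/pUC-type origin. Selection is by chloramphenicol, conferred by the cat gene under its native promoter. The backbone also carries an f1 phage origin, which in principle allows single-stranded DNA production. A short tet promoter fragment and a residual lacZα fragment are also annotated, most likely remnants of the backbone's construction and of the blue/white screening cassette displaced when a part is cloned in.

The payload is Stuffer17, a synthetic 20 bp sequence inserted by Golden Gate cloning and described as a transcriptionally inert stuffer. It is too short and anonymous to be picked up by the automated annotation, so it does not appear in the feature table. It presumably sits between the flanking T7 and SP6 promoters, which bracket the cloning site across the plasmid's numbering origin and are commonly used as sequencing primer sites. In GoldenBraid assembly, a part like this fills grammar positions in a transcriptional unit that would otherwise hold functional elements, so assemblies can be completed without adding regulatory or coding activity. The "RDTAGTRM" label in the name appears to indicate which positions the stuffer spans, but the record does not define this label or state the overhangs or type IIS enzymes involved. The plasmid is a modular assembly component or neutral spacer rather than an expression construct in its own right.
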