Features (pLannotate 1.2.2; 8 found; start..end, strand, type, name):
     72..90      -  promoter       SP6 promoter: promoter for bacteriophage SP6 RNA polymerase
    237..825     -  rep_origin     ori: high-copy-number ColE1/pMB1/pBR322/pUC origin of replication
    940..1042    +  promoter       cat promoter: promoter of the E. coli cat gene encoding chloramphenicol acetyltransferase
   1043..1699    +  CDS            cat: CAT_ECOLX - Experimental evidence at protein level: Swiss-Prot protein existence level 1. This enzyme is an effector of chloramphenicol resistance in bacteria. From Escherichia coli. This protein is used as a marker in many commonly used cloning vectors, such as pACYC184.
   1787..1804    -  promoter       tet promoter (fragment): E. coli promoter for tetracycline efflux protein gene
   1815..2270    +  rep_origin     f1 ori (sequence partly withheld): f1 bacteriophage origin of replication; arrow indicates direction of (+) strand synthesis
   2289..2310    -  CDS            lacZα (fragment): LacZα fragment of β-galactosidase; lacZ fragment
   2313..2331    +  promoter       T7 promoter: promoter for bacteriophage T7 RNA polymerase
>Addgene plasmid #243894 | pUPD3_RDTAGTRM_Stuffer17 | addgene full sequence | sequence record 488082 | Addgene NGS Result
GGTCTCGTGGCGCGCTACGATGAACGCCTAGCAGTCGAGACCACTCATCGCCCAATCACTAGTGAATTCG
TTCTATAGTGTCACCTAAATACCATAGAGCCGTTGGTCATAGCTGTTTCCTGTCCAGGCATCATGACACG
GTTATCCACAGAATCAGGGGATAACGCAGGAAAGAACATGTGAGCAAAAGGCCAGCAAAAGGCCAGGAAC
CGTAAAAAGGCCGCGTTGCTGGCGTTTTTCCATAGGCTCCGCCCCCCTGACGAGCATCACAAAAATCGAC
GCTCAAGTCAGAGGTGGCGAAACCCGACAGGACTATAAAGATACCAGGCGTTTCCCCCTGGAAGCTCCCT
CGTGCGCTCTCCTGTTCCGACCCTGCCGCTTACCGGATACCTGTCCGCCTTTCTCCCTTCGGGAAGCGTG
GCGCTTTCTCATAGCTCACGCTGTAGGTATCTCAGTTCGGTGTAGGTCGTTCGCTCCAAGCTGGGCTGTG
TGCACGAACCCCCCGTTCAGCCCGACCGCTGCGCCTTATCCGGTAACTATCGTCTTGAGTCCAACCCGGT
AAGACACGACTTATCGCCACTGGCAGCAGCCACTGGTAACAGGATTAGCAGAGCGAGGTATGTAGGCGGT
GCTACAGAGTTCTTGAAGTGGTGGCCTAACTACGGCTACACTAGAAGAACAGTATTTGGTATCTGCGCTC
TGCTGAAGCCAGTTACCTTCGGAAAAAGAGTTGGTAGCTCTTGATCCGGCAAACAAACCACCGCTGGTAG
CGGTGGTTTTTTTGTTTGCAAGCAGCAGATTACGCGCAGAAAAAAAGGATCTCAAGAAGATCCTTTGATC
TTTTCTACGGGGTCTGACGCTCAGTGGAACGAAAACTCACGTTAAGGGATTTTGGTCATGAGATTATCAA
AAAGGATCTTCACCTAGATCCTTTTGTGATGATCGGCACGTAAGAGGTTCCAACTTTCACCATAATGAAA
TAAGATCACTACCGGGCGTATTTTTTGAGTTATCGAGATTTTCAGGAGCTAAGGAAGCTAAAATGGAGAA
AAAAATCACTGGATATACCACCGTTGATATATCCCAATGGCATCGTAAAGAACATTTTGAGGCATTTCAG
TCAGTTGCTCAATGTACCTATAACCAGACCGTTCAGCTGGATATTACGGCCTTTTTAAAGACCGTAAAGA
AAAATAAGCACAAGTTTTATCCGGCCTTTATTCACATTCTTGCCCGCCTGATGAATGCTCATCCGGAATT
CCGTATGGCAATGAAAGACGGTGAGCTGGTGATATGGGATAGTGTTCACCCTTGTTACACCGTTTTCCAT
GAGCAAACTGAAACGTTTTCATCGCTCTGGAGTGAATACCACGACGATTTCCGGCAGTTTCTACACATAT
ATTCGCAAGATGTGGCGTGTTACGGTGAAAACCTGGCCTATTTCCCTAAAGGGTTTATTGAGAATATGTT
TTTCGTGTCAGCCAATCCCTGGGTGAGTTTCACCAGTTTTGATTTAAACGTGGCCAATATGGACAACTTC
TTCGCCCCCGTTTTCACCATGGGCAAATATTATACGCAAGGCGACAAGGTGCTGATGCCGCTGGCGATTC
AGGTTCATCATGCCGTTTGTGATGGCTTCCATGTCGGCAGAATGCTTAATGAATTACAACAGTACTGCGA
TGAGTGGCAGGGCGGGGCGTAATTTTTTTAAGGCAGTTATTGGTGCCCTTAAACGCCTGGTTGCTACGCC
TGAATAAGTGATAATAAGCGGATGAATGGCAGAAATTCGATGATAAGCTGTCAAACATGATGT
[125 nt withheld, positions 1814-1938]
C
[91 nt withheld, positions 1940-2030]
AGGGTGATGGTTCACGTAGTGGGCCAGCGCCCTGATAGACGGTTTTTCGCCCTTTGACGTTGGAGTCCAC
GTTCTTT
[37 nt withheld, positions 2108-2144]
ACCCTATCTCGGTCTATTCTTTTGATTTATAAGGGATTTTGCCGATTTCGGCCTATTGGTTAAAAAATGA
GCTGATTTAACAAAAATTTAACGCGAATTTTAACAAAATATTAACGCTTACAATTTTAACATTGTAGAAA
CGCATGTAAAACGACGGCCAGTGAATTGTAATACGACTCACTATAGGGTGAATTCCGCTTAGGACCTTAG
ATATTGATCTCAA
